Addgene plasmid #215468: pENTR223-ABL2(K281M)
Purpose: Gateway entry vector with Arg kinase-dead (K281M)
Depositing lab: Johanna Ivaska. Depositing organization: Turku Bioscience Centre. Publication: Dynamic regulation of integrin beta1 phosphorylation supports invasion of breast cancer cells. Conway JRW, Joshi O, Kaivola J, Follain G, Gounis M, Kuhl D, Ivaska J. Nat Cell Biol. 2025 May 26. doi: 10.1038/s41556-025-01663-4. PubMed 40419795.
Backbone
  Vector backbone: pDONR221
  Backbone manufacturer: Thermo Fisher Scientific Inc.
  Backbone size w/o insert (bp): 4761
  Total vector size (bp): 6237
  Vector type: Gateway entry vector
Growth in bacteria
  Bacterial resistance: Streptomycin, 50 μg/mL
  Growth temperature: 37°C
  Growth strain: DH5alpha
  Copy number: High Copy
Gene/Insert
  Gene/Insert name: ABL2 (alt name: ARG)
  Species: H. sapiens (human)
  Insert size (bp): 3438
  Mutation: K281M (kinase-inactivating)
  Entrez Gene: ABL2 (a.k.a. ABLL, ARG)
  Promoter: none
  Cloning method: Gateway Cloning
  Sequencing primers: 5′ attL1_F; 3′ m13_R
Terms and licenses: Academic/Nonprofit Terms; Industry Terms
How to cite: pENTR223-ABL2(K281M) was a gift from Johanna Ivaska (Addgene plasmid # 215468 ; http://n2t.net/addgene:215468 ; RRID:Addgene_215468)
