[The description below was written by a language model from this plasmid's Addgene catalogue record and pLannotate feature annotations shown in this document.]
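Description:
pENTR223-ABL2(K281M) is a Gateway entry clone of about 6.2 kb carrying the human ABL2 gene, which encodes the Arg non-receptor tyrosine kinase, with a K281M substitution recorded as kinase-inactivating. It is propagated in E. coli from a high-copy ColE1/pUC-type origin and selected with streptomycin. This matches the annotated aadA (SmR) gene, which confers resistance to streptomycin and spectinomycin and sits downstream of a class 1 integron Pc promoter fragment and a short gentamicin acetyltransferase remnant. The catalogue lists pDONR221 as the backbone. However, the plasmid name and the streptomycin/spectinomycin marker fit a pENTR223-type entry vector better, and the stated backbone and insert sizes do not add up to the total, so the backbone field should be read with caution.

The ABL2 coding sequence is annotated over roughly 3.3 kb within a stated 3.4 kb insert. It lies between two attL recombination sites, which the automated annotation labels attL3 and attL2. The sequencing primer listed in the record is named for attL1, so the identity of the upstream site is not fully settled. rrnB T1 and T2 terminators upstream of the cassette insulate it from read-through transcription, and small lacI and lacZα fragments are vector remnants. No promoter drives the insert. The only nearby promoter is a T7 promoter beyond attL2, oriented back toward the cassette.

The plasmid is therefore not an expression construct. It serves as a donor for LR Clonase reactions that move kinase-dead ABL2 into Gateway destination vectors that supply the promoters and tags. The associated work concerns integrin β1 phosphorylation and breast cancer cell invasion, where such a mutant would typically serve as a catalytically inactive control alongside active Arg.
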