Features (pLannotate 1.2.2; 12 found; start..end, strand, type, name):
    121..213     +  CDS            lacI (fragment): lac repressor; lacI; The lac repressor binds to the lac operator to inhibit transcription in E. coli. This inhibition can be relieved by adding lactose or isopropyl-β-D-thiogalactopyranoside (IPTG).
    268..295     -  terminator     rrnB T2 terminator: transcription terminator T2 from the E. coli rrnB gene
    427..470     +  terminator     rrnB T1 terminator: Escherichia coli rrnB; transcription terminator T1 from the E. coli rrnB gene
    517..553     -  CDS            lacZα (fragment): LacZα fragment of β-galactosidase; lacZ fragment
    570..665     +  protein_bind   attL3: mutant version of attL; recombination site for the Gateway® LR reaction LR Clonase™
    782..4108    +  CDS            ABL2 (fragment): ABL2_HUMAN - Also known as ABLL, ARG. Experimental evidence at protein level: Swiss-Prot protein existence level 1. Non-receptor tyrosine-protein kinase that plays an ABL1- overlapping role in key processes linked to cell growth and survival such as cytoskeleton remodeling in response to extracellular stimuli, cell motility and adhesion and receptor endocytosis. Coordinates actin remodeling through tyrosine phosphorylation of proteins controlling cytoskeleton dynamics like MYH10 (involved in movement); CTTN (involved in signaling); or TUBA1 and TUBB (microtubule subunits). Binds directly F-act
   4114..4213    -  protein_bind   attL2: mutant version of attL; recombination site for the Gateway® LR reaction LR Clonase™
   4231..4249    -  promoter       T7 promoter: promoter for bacteriophage T7 RNA polymerase
   4439..4462    +  promoter       Pc promoter (fragment): intI1 (promoter lies within the coding sequence); class 1 integron promoter
   4638..4694    +  CDS            GmR (fragment): gentamycin acetyltransferase; aacC1; confers resistance to gentamycin
   4701..5492    +  CDS            SmR: aminoglycoside adenylyltransferase (Murphy, 1985); aadA; confers resistance to spectinomycin and streptomycin
   5585..6173    +  rep_origin     ori: high-copy-number ColE1/pMB1/pBR322/pUC origin of replication
>Addgene plasmid #215468 | pENTR223-ABL2(K281M) | addgene full sequence | sequence record 485189 | Addgene NGS Result
CTTTCCTGCGTTATCCCCTGATTCTGTGGATAACCGTATTACCGCCTTTGAGTGAGCTGATACCGCTCGC
CGCAGCCGAACGACCGAGCGCAGCGAGTCAGTGAGCGAGGAAGCGGAAGAGCGCCCAATACGCAAACCGC
CTCTCCCCGCGCGTTGGCCGATTCATTAATGCAGCTGGCACGACAGGTTTCCCGACTGGAAAGCGGGCAG
TGAGCGCAACGCAATTAATACGCGTACCGCTAGCCAGGAAGAGTTTGTAGAAACGCAAAAAGGCCATCCG
TCAGGATGGCCTTCTGCTTAGTTTGATGCCTGGCAGTTTATGGCGGGCGTCCTGCCCGCCACCCTCCGGG
CCGTTGCTTCACAACGTTCAAATCCGCTCCCGGCGGATTTGTCCTACTCAGGAGAGCGTTCACCGACAAA
CAACAGATAAAACGAAAGGCCCAGTCTTCCGACTGAGCCTTTCGTTTTATTTGATGCCTGGCAGTTCCCT
ACTCTCGCGTTAACGCTAGCATGGATGTTTTCCCAGTCACGACGTTGTAAAACGACGGCCAGTCTTAAGC
TCGGGCCCCAAATAATGATTTTATTTTGACTGATAGTGACCTGTTCGTTGCAACAAATTGATGAGCAATG
CTTTTTTATAATGCCAACTTTGTACAAAAAAGTTGGCACCATGGTCCTTGGGACAGTTCTCCTTCCACCT
AATAGTTATGGCAGAGATCAGGACACTTCACTTTGCTGCCTGTGCACTGAGGCCTCAGAATCTGCTCTAC
CCGACTTAACAGAAGCTTTGCATCGTCCCTATGGTTGTGATGTTGAACCCCAGGCACTAAATGAGGCTAT
CAGGTGGAGCTCCAAGGAGAACTTGCTCGGAGCCACTGAGAGTGACCCTAATCTCTTCGTTGCACTTTAT
GATTTTGTAGCAAGTGGTGATAACACACTCAGCATCACTAAAGGTGAAAAGCTACGAGTCCTTGGTTACA
ACCAGAATGGTGAGTGGAGTGAAGTTCGCTCTAAGAATGGGCAGGGCTGGGTGCCAAGCAACTACATCAC
CCCAGTGAACAGCCTGGAAAAACACTCCTGGTACCATGGACCTGTGTCACGCAGTGCAGCTGAGTATCTG
CTCAGCAGTCTAATCAATGGCAGCTTCCTGGTGCGAGAAAGTGAGAGTAGCCCTGGGCAGCTGTCCATCT
CGCTCAGGTACGAGGGACGTGTGTATCACTACAGGATCAATACCACTGCAGATGGCAAGGTGTATGTGAC
TGCTGAGAGCCGCTTCAGCACCTTGGCAGAGCTTGTACACCATCACTCCACAGTGGCTGATGGGCTGGTG
ACAACATTACACTACCCAGCACCCAAGTGTAATAAGCCTACAGTCTATGGTGTGTCCCCCATCCACGACA
AATGGGAAATGGAGCGAACAGATATTACCATGAAGCACAAACTTGGGGGCGGTCAGTATGGAGAGGTTTA
CGTTGGCGTCTGGAAGAAATACAGCCTTACAGTTGCTGTGATGACATTGAAGGAAGATACCATGGAGGTA
GAAGAATTCCTGAAAGAAGCTGCAGTAATGAAGGAAATCAAGCATCCTAATCTGGTACAACTTTTAGGTG
TGTGTACTTTGGAGCCACCATTTTACATTGTGACTGAATACATGCCATACGGGAATTTGCTGGATTACCT
CCGAGAATGCAACCGAGAAGAGGTGACTGCAGTTGTGCTGCTCTACATGGCCACTCAGATTTCTTCTGCA
ATGGAGTACTTAGAGAAGAAGAATTTCATCCATAGAGATCTTGCAGCTCGTAACTGCCTAGTGGGAGAAA
ACCATGTGGTAAAAGTGGCTGACTTTGGCTTAAGTAGATTGATGACTGGAGACACTTATACTGCTCATGC
TGGAGCCAAATTTCCTATTAAGTGGACAGCACCAGAGAGTCTTGCCTACAATACCTTCTCAATTAAATCT
GACGTCTGGGCTTTTGGGGTATTGTTGTGGGAAATTGCTACCTATGGAATGTCACCATATCCAGGTATTG
ACCTGTCTCAGGTCTATGACCTACTAGAAAAAGGATATCGAATGGAACAGCCTGAGGGATGCCCCCCTAA
GGTTTATGAACTTATGAGAGCATGCTGGAAGTGGAGCCCTGCCGATAGGCCCTCTTTTGCTGAAACACAC
CAAGCTTTTGAAACCATGTTCCATGACTCCAGCATTTCTGAAGAGGTAGCTGAGGAGCTTGGGAGAGCCG
CCTCCTCGTCATCTGTTGTTCCATACCTGCCCCGGCTACCTATACTTCCTTCCAAGACTCGGACACTGAA
GAAACAGGTGGAGAACAAGGAGAACATTGAAGGGGCACAAGATGCCACAGAAAATTCTGCTTCCAGTTTA
GCACCAGGGTTCATCAGAGGTGCACAGGCCTCTAGTGGATCCCCAGCACTGCCTCGAAAGCAAAGAGACA
AGTCACCCAGCAGCCTCTTGGAAGATGCCAAAGAGACATGCTTCACCAGGGATAGGAAGGGGGGCTTCTT
CAGCTCCTTCATGAAGAAGAGAAATGCTCCCACACCCCCCAAACGCAGCAGCTCCTTCCGAGAAATGGAG
AATCAGCCCCATAAGAAATACGAACTCACGGGTAACTTCTCATCTGTTGCTTCTCTACAGCATGCTGATG
GGTTCTCTTTCACTCCTGCCCAGCAAGAGGCGAATCTGGTGCCACCCAAGTGCTATGGGGGGAGCTTTGC
ACAGAGGAACCTCTGTAATGACGACGGTGGTGGGGGTGGGGGCAGTGGCACTGCTGGGGGTGGGTGGTCT
GGCATCACAGGCTTCTTTACACCACGCTTAATCAAAAAGACACTGGGCTTACGAGCAGGTAAACCCACAG
CCAGTGATGACACTTCCAAGCCTTTTCCAAGGTCAAACTCTACATCTTCCATGTCCTCAGGGCTTCCAGA
GCAGGATAGGATGGCAATGACCCTTCCCAGGAACTGCCAGAGGTCCAAACTCCAGCTGGAAAGGACAGTG
TCCACCTCTTCTCAGCCAGAAGAGAATGTGGACAGGGCCAATGACATGCTTCCAAAAAAATCAGAGGAAA
GTGCTGCTCCAAGCAGGGAGAGACCAAAAGCCAAGTTATTGCCCAGAGGAGCCACAGCTCTTCCTCTCAG
AACACCCTCTGGGGATCTAGCCATTACAGAGAAGGACCCTCCAGGGGTGGGAGTGGCTGGAGTGGCAGCT
GCCCCCAAGGGTAAAGAGAAGAATGGTGGGGCACGACTTGGGATGGCTGGAGTTCCAGAGGATGGAGAGC
AGCCGGGCTGGCCTTCTCCAGCCAAGGCTGCCCCCGTCCTCCCAACCACTCACAACCACAAAGTGCCAGT
CCTTATCTCACCCACTCTGAAACACACTCCAGCTGACGTGCAGCTCATTGGCACAGACTCTCAGGGGAAT
AAATTCAAGCTCTTATCTGAGCATCAGGTCACATCCTCTGGAGACAAGGACCGACCCCGACGGGTAAAAC
CAAAGTGTGCCCCACCCCCACCACCAGTGATGAGACTACTGCAGCATCCGTCCATCTGCTCAGACCCTAC
AGAAGAGCCAACTGCCCTAACTGCAGGACAGTCCACATCAGAAACACAGGAAGGAGGAAAGAAGGCAGCT
CTGGGCGCAGTGCCCATCAGTGGGAAAGCTGGGAGGCCAGTGATGCCTCCACCTCAAGTGCCTCTGCCCA
CATCTTCCATCTCGCCAGCCAAAATGGCCAATGGCACAGCAGGTACTAAAGTGGCTCTGAGAAAAACCAA
ACAGGCCGCTGAGAAAATCTCAGCAGACAAAATCAGCAAAGAGGCCCTGCTGGAATGTGCTGACCTACTG
TCCAGTGCACTCACGGAACCTGTGCCCAACAGCCAGCTGGTAGACACTGGACACCAGCTGCTTGACTACT
GCTCAGGCTATGTGGACTGCATCCCTCAAACTCGCAACAAATTTGCCTTCCGAGAGGCTGTGAGCAAACT
GGAACTCAGCCTGCAGGAGCTACAGGTTTCTTCAGCAGCTGCTGGTGTGCCCGGGACAAACCCTGTCCTT
AATAACTTATTGTCATGTGTACAGGAAATCAGTGATGTGGTGCAGAGGTAGACACCCAGCTTTCTTGTAC
AAAGTTGGCATTATAAGAAAGCATTGCTTATCAATTTGTTGCAACGAACAGGTCACTATCAGTCAAAATA
AAATCATTATTTGCCATCCAGCTGATATCCCCTATAGTGAGTCGTATTACATGGTCATAGCTGTTTCCTG
GCAGCTCTGGCCCGTGTCTCAAAATCTCTGATGTTACATTGCACAAGATAAAAATATATCATCATGCCTC
CTCTAGACCAGCCAGGACAGAAATGCCTCGACTTCGCTGCTACCCAAGGTTGCCGGGTGACGCACACCGT
GGAAACGGATGAAGGCACGAACCCAGTGGACATAAGCCTGTTCGGTTCGTAAGCTGTAATGCAAGTAGCG
TATGCGCTCACGCAACTGGTCCAGAACCTTGACCGAACGCAGCGGTGGTAACGGCGCAGTGGCGGTTTTC
ATGGCTTGTTATGACTGTTTTTTTGGGGTACAGTCTATGCCTCGGGCATCCAAGCAGCAAGCGCGTTACG
CCGTGGGTCGATGTTTGATGTTATGGAGCAGCAACGATGTTACGCAGCAGGGCAGTCGCCCTAAAACAAA
GTTAAACATTATGAGGGAAGCGGTGATCGCCGAAGTATCGACTCAACTATCAGAGGTAGTTGGCGTCATC
GAGCGCCATCTCGAACCGACGTTGCTGGCCGTACATTTGTACGGCTCCGCAGTGGATGGCGGCCTGAAGC
CACACAGTGATATTGATTTGCTGGTTACGGTGACCGTAAGGCTTGATGAAACAACGCGGCGAGCTTTGAT
CAACGACCTTTTGGAAACTTCGGCTTCCCCTGGAGAGAGCGAGATTCTCCGCGCTGTAGAAGTCACCATT
GTTGTGCACGACGACATCATTCCGTGGCGTTATCCAGCTAAGCGCGAACTGCAATTTGGAGAATGGCAGC
GCAATGACATTCTTGCAGGTATCTTCGAGCCAGCCACGATCGACATTGATCTGGCTATCTTGCTGACAAA
AGCAAGAGAACATAGCGTTGCCTTGGTAGGTCCAGCGGCGGAGGAACTCTTTGATCCGGTTCCTGAACAG
GATCTATTTGAGGCGCTAAATGAAACCTTAACGCTATGGAACTCGCCGCCCGACTGGGCTGGCGATGAGC
GAAATGTAGTGCTTACGTTGTCCCGCATTTGGTACAGCGCAGTAACCGGCAAAATCGCGCCGAAGGATGT
CGCTGCCGACTGGGCAATGGAGCGCCTGCCGGCCCAGTATCAGCCCGTCATACTTGAAGCTAGACAGGCT
TATCTTGGACAAGAAGAAGATCGCTTGGCCTCGCGCGCAGATCAGTTGGAAGAATTTGTCCACTACGTGA
AAGGCGAGATCACCAAGGTAGTCGGCAAATAACCCTCGAGCCACCCATGACCAAAATCCCTTAACGTGAG
TTACGCGTCGTTCCACTGAGCGTCAGACCCCGTAGAAAAGATCAAAGGATCTTCTTGAGATCCTTTTTTT
CTGCGCGTAATCTGCTGCTTGCAAACAAAAAAACCACCGCTACCAGCGGTGGTTTGTTTGCCGGATCAAG
AGCTACCAACTCTTTTTCCGAAGGTAACTGGCTTCAGCAGAGCGCAGATACCAAATACTGTTCTTCTAGT
GTAGCCGTAGTTAGGCCACCACTTCAAGAACTCTGTAGCACCGCCTACATACCTCGCTCTGCTAATCCTG
TTACCAGTGGCTGCTGCCAGTGGCGATAAGTCGTGTCTTACCGGGTTGGACTCAAGACGATAGTTACCGG
ATAAGGCGCAGCGGTCGGGCTGAACGGGGGGTTCGTGCACACAGCCCAGCTTGGAGCGAACGACCTACAC
CGAACTGAGATACCTACAGCGTGAGCTATGAGAAAGCGCCACGCTTCCCGAAGGGAGAAAGGCGGACAGG
TATCCGGTAAGCGGCAGGGTCGGAACAGGAGAGCGCACGAGGGAGCTTCCAGGGGGAAACGCCTGGTATC
TTTATAGTCCTGTCGGGTTTCGCCACCTCTGACTTGAGCGTCGATTTTTGTGATGCTCGTCAGGGGGGCG
GAGCCTATGGAAAAACGCCAGCAACGCGGCCTTTTTACGGTTCCTGGCCTTTTGCTGGCCTTTTGCTCAC
ATGTT
