Features (pLannotate 1.2.2; 12 found; start..end, strand, type, name):
    121..213     +  CDS            lacI (fragment): lac repressor; lacI; The lac repressor binds to the lac operator to inhibit transcription in E. coli. This inhibition can be relieved by adding lactose or isopropyl-β-D-thiogalactopyranoside (IPTG).
    268..295     -  terminator     rrnB T2 terminator: transcription terminator T2 from the E. coli rrnB gene
    427..470     +  terminator     rrnB T1 terminator: Escherichia coli rrnB; transcription terminator T1 from the E. coli rrnB gene
    517..553     -  CDS            lacZα (fragment): LacZα fragment of β-galactosidase; lacZ fragment
    570..665     +  protein_bind   attL3: mutant version of attL; recombination site for the Gateway® LR reaction LR Clonase™
    782..4108    +  CDS            ABL2 (fragment): ABL2_HUMAN - Also known as ABLL, ARG. Experimental evidence at protein level: Swiss-Prot protein existence level 1. Non-receptor tyrosine-protein kinase that plays an ABL1- overlapping role in key processes linked to cell growth and survival such as cytoskeleton remodeling in response to extracellular stimuli, cell motility and adhesion and receptor endocytosis. Coordinates actin remodeling through tyrosine phosphorylation of proteins controlling cytoskeleton dynamics like MYH10 (involved in movement); CTTN (involved in signaling); or TUBA1 and TUBB (microtubule subunits). Binds directly F-act
   4114..4213    -  protein_bind   attL2: mutant version of attL; recombination site for the Gateway® LR reaction LR Clonase™
   4231..4249    -  promoter       T7 promoter: promoter for bacteriophage T7 RNA polymerase
   4439..4462    +  promoter       Pc promoter (fragment): intI1 (promoter lies within the coding sequence); class 1 integron promoter
   4638..4694    +  CDS            GmR (fragment): gentamycin acetyltransferase; aacC1; confers resistance to gentamycin
   4701..5492    +  CDS            SmR: aminoglycoside adenylyltransferase (Murphy, 1985); aadA; confers resistance to spectinomycin and streptomycin
   5585..6173    +  rep_origin     ori: high-copy-number ColE1/pMB1/pBR322/pUC origin of replication
>Addgene plasmid #215468 | pENTR223-ABL2(K281M) Sequencing Result | analyzer sequence | sequence record 449349
CTTTCCTGCGTTATCCCCTGATTCTGTGGATAACCGTATTACCGCCTTTGAGTGAGCTGATACCGCTCGC
CGCAGCCGAACGACCGAGCGCAGCGAGTCAGTGAGCGAGGAAGCGGAAGAGCGCCCAATACGCAAACCGC
CTCTCCCCGCGCGTTGGCCGATTCATTAATGCAGCTGGCACGACAGGTTTCCCGACTGGAAAGCGGGCAG
TGAGCGCAACGCAATTAATACGCGTACCGCTAGCCAGGAAGAGTTTGTAGAAACGCAAAAAGGCCATCCG
TCAGGATGGCCTTCTGCTTAGTTTGATGCCTGGCAGTTTATGGCGGGCGTCCTGCCCGCCACCCTCCGGG
CCGTTGCTTCACAACGTTCAAATCCGCTCCCGGCGGATTTGTCCTACTCAGGAGAGCGTTCACCGACAAA
CAACAGATAAAACGAAAGGCCCAGTCTTCCGACTGAGCCTTTCGTTTTATTTGATGCCTGGCAGTTCCCT
ACTCTCGCGTTAACGCTAGCATGGATGTTTTCCCAGTCACGACGTTGTAAAACGACGGCCAGTCTTAAGC
TCGGGCCCCAAATAATGATTTTATTTTGACTGATAGTGACCTGTTCGTTGCAACAAATTGATGAGCAATG
CTTTTTTATAATGCCAACTTTGTACAAAAAAGTTGGCACCATGGTCCTTGGGACAGTTCTCCTTCCACCT
AATAGTTATGGCAGAGATCAGGACACTTCACTTTGCTGCCTGTGCACTGAGGCCTCAGAATCTGCTCTAC
CCGACTTAACAGAAGCTTTGCATCGTCCCTATGGTTGTGATGTTGAACCCCAGGCACTAAATGAGGCTAT
CAGGTGGAGCTCCAAGGAGAACTTGCTCGGAGCCACTGAGAGTGACCCTAATCTCTTCGTTGCACTTTAT
GATTTTGTAGCAAGTGGTGATAACACACTCAGCATCACTAAAGGTGAAAAGCTACGAGTCCTTGGTTACA
ACCAGAATGGTGAGTGGAGTGAAGTTCGCTCTAAGAATGGGCAGGGCTGGGTGCCAAGCAACTACATCAC
CCCAGTGAACAGCCTGGAAAAACACTCCTGGTACCATGGACCTGTGTCACGCAGTGCAGCTGAGTATCTG
CTCAGCAGTCTAATCAATGGCAGCTTCCTGGTGCGAGAAAGTGAGAGTAGCCCTGGGCAGCTGTCCATCT
CGCTCAGGTACGAGGGACGTGTGTATCACTACAGGATCAATACCACTGCAGATGGCAAGGTGTATGTGAC
TGCTGAGAGCCGCTTCAGCACCTTGGCAGAGCTTGTACACCATCACTCCACAGTGGCTGATGGGCTGGTG
ACAACATTACACTACCCAGCACCCAAGTGTAATAAGCCTACAGTCTATGGTGTGTCCCCCATCCACGACA
AATGGGAAATGGAGCGAACAGATATTACCATGAAGCACAAACTTGGGGGCGGTCAGTATGGAGAGGTTTA
CGTTGGCGTCTGGAAGAAATACAGCCTTACAGTTGCTGTGATGACATTGAAGGAAGATACCATGGAGGTA
GAAGAATTCCTGAAAGAAGCTGCAGTAATGAAGGAAATCAAGCATCCTAATCTGGTACAACTTTTAGGTG
TGTGTACTTTGGAGCCACCATTTTACATTGTGACTGAATACATGCCATACGGGAATTTGCTGGATTACCT
CCGAGAATGCAACCGAGAAGAGGTGACTGCAGTTGTGCTGCTCTACATGGCCACTCAGATTTCTTCTGCA
ATGGAGTACTTAGAGAAGAAGAATTTCATCCATAGAGATCTTGCAGCTCGTAACTGCCTAGTGGGAGAAA
ACCATGTGGTAAAAGTGGCTGACTTTGGCTTAAGTAGATTGATGACTGGAGACACTTATACTGCTCATGC
TGGAGCCAAATTTCCTATTAAGTGGACAGCACCAGAGAGTCTTGCCTACAATACCTTCTCAATTAAATCT
GACGTCTGGGCTTTTGGGGTATTGTTGTGGGAAATTGCTACCTATGGAATGTCACCATATCCAGGTATTG
ACCTGTCTCAGGTCTATGACCTACTAGAAAAAGGATATCGAATGGAACAGCCTGAGGGATGCCCCCCTAA
GGTTTATGAACTTATGAGAGCATGCTGGAAGTGGAGCCCTGCCGATAGGCCCTCTTTTGCTGAAACACAC
CAAGCTTTTGAAACCATGTTCCATGACTCCAGCATTTCTGAAGAGGTAGCTGAGGAGCTTGGGAGAGCCG
CCTCCTCGTCATCTGTTGTTCCATACCTGCCCCGGCTACCTATACTTCCTTCCAAGACTCGGACACTGAA
GAAACAGGTGGAGAACAAGGAGAACATTGAAGGGGCACAAGATGCCACAGAAAATTCTGCTTCCAGTTTA
GCACCAGGGTTCATCAGAGGTGCACAGGCCTCTAGTGGATCCCCATCACTGCCTCGAAAGCAAAGAGACA
AGTCACCCAGCAGCCTCTTGGAAGATGCCAAAGAGACATGCTTCACCAGGGATAGGAAGGGGGGCTTCTT
CAGCTCCTTCATGAAGAAGAGAAATGCTCCCACACCCCCCAAACGCAGCAGCTCCTTCCGAGAAATGGAG
AATCAGCCCCATAAGAAATACGAACTCACGGGTAACTTCTCATCTGTTGCTTCTCTACAGCATGCTGATG
GGTTCTCTTTCACTCCTGCCCAGCAAGAGGCGAATCTGGTGCCACCCAAGTGCTATGGGGGGAGCTTTGC
ACAGAGGAACCTCTGTAATGACGACGGTGGTGGGGGTGGGGGCAGTGGCACTGCTGGGGGTGGGTGGTCT
GGCATCACAGGCTTCTTTACACCACGCTTAATCAAAAAGACACTGGGCTTACGAGCAGGTAAACCCACAG
CCAGTGATGACACTTCCAAGCCTTTTCCAAGGTCAAACTCTACATCTTCCATGTCCTCAGGGCTTCCAGA
GCAGGATAGGATGGCAATGACCCTTCCCAGGAACTGCCAGAGGTCCAAACTCCAGCTGGAAAGGACAGTG
TCCACCTCTTCTCAGCCAGAAGAGAATGTGGACAGGGCCAATGACATGCTTCCAAAAAAATCAGAGGAAA
GTGCTGCTCCAAGCAGGGAGAGACCAAAAGCCAAGTTATTGCCCAGAGGAGCCACAGCTCTTCCTCTCAG
AACACCCTCTGGGGATCTAGCCATTACAGAGAAGGACCCTCCAGGGGTGGGAGTGGCTGGAGTGGCAGCT
GCCCCCAAGGGTAAAGAGAAGAATGGTGGGGCACGACTTGGGATGGCTGGAGTTCCAGAGGATGGAGAGC
AGCCGGGCTGGCCTTCTCCAGCCAAGGCTGCCCCCGTCCTCCCAACCACTCACAACCACAAAGTGCCAGT
CCTTATCTCACCCACTCTGAAACACACTCCAGCTGACGTGCAGCTCATTGGCACAGACTCTCAGGGGAAT
AAATTCAAGCTCTTATCTGAGCATCAGGTCACATCCTCTGGAGACAAGGACCGACCCCGACGGGTAAAAC
CAAAGTGTGCCCCACCCCCACCACCAGTGATGAGACTACTGCAGCATCCGTCCATCTGCTCAGACCCTAC
AGAAGAGCCAACTGCCCTAACTGCAGGACAGTCCACATCAGAAACACAGGAAGGAGGAAAGAAGGCAGCT
CTGGGCGCAGTGCCCATCAGTGGGAAAGCTGGGAGGCCAGTGATGCCTCCACCTCAAGTGCCTCTGCCCA
CATCTTCCATCTCGCCAGCCAAAATGGCCAATGGCACAGCAGGTACTAAAGTGGCTCTGAGAAAAACCAA
ACAGGCCGCTGAGAAAATCTCAGCAGACAAAATCAGCAAAGAGGCCCTGCTGGAATGTGCTGACCTACTG
TCCAGTGCACTCACGGAACCTGTGCCCAACAGCCAGCTGGTAGACACTGGACACCAGCTGCTTGACTACT
GCTCAGGCTATGTGGACTGCATCCCTCAAACTCGCAACAAATTTGCCTTCCGAGAGGCTGTGAGCAAACT
GGAACTCAGCCTGCAGGAGCTACAGGTTTCTTCAGCAGCTGCTGGTGTGCCCGGGACAAACCCTGTCCTT
AATAACTTATTGTCATGTGTACAGGAAATCAGTGATGTGGTGCAGAGGTAGACACCCAGCTTTCTTGTAC
AAAGTTGGCATTATAAGAAAGCATTGCTTATCAATTTGTTGCAACGAACAGGTCACTATCAGTCAAAATA
AAATCATTATTTGCCATCCAGCTGATATCCCCTATAGTGAGTCGTATTACATGGTCATAGCTGTTTCCTG
GCAGCTCTGGCCCGTGTCTCAAAATCTCTGATGTTACATTGCACAAGATAAAAATATATCATCATGCCTC
CTCTAGACCAGCCAGGACAGAAATGCCTCGACTTCGCTGCTACCCAAGGTTGCCGGGTGACGCACACCGT
GGAAACGGATGAAGGCACGAACCCAGTGGACATAAGCCTGTTCGGTTCGTAAGCTGTAATGCAAGTAGCG
TATGCGCTCACGCAACTGGTCCAGAACCTTGACCGAACGCAGCGGTGGTAACGGCGCAGTGGCGGTTTTC
ATGGCTTGTTATGACTGTTTTTTTGGGGTACAGTCTATGCCTCGGGCATCCAAGCAGCAAGCGCGTTACG
CCGTGGGTCGATGTTTGATGTTATGGAGCAGCAACGATGTTACGCAGCAGGGCAGTCGCCCTAAAACAAA
GTTAAACATTATGAGGGAAGCGGTGATCGCCGAAGTATCGACTCAACTATCAGAGGTAGTTGGCGTCATC
GAGCGCCATCTCGAACCGACGTTGCTGGCCGTACATTTGTACGGCTCCGCAGTGGATGGCGGCCTGAAGC
CACACAGTGATATTGATTTGCTGGTTACGGTGACCGTAAGGCTTGATGAAACAACGCGGCGAGCTTTGAT
CAACGACCTTTTGGAAACTTCGGCTTCCCCTGGAGAGAGCGAGATTCTCCGCGCTGTAGAAGTCACCATT
GTTGTGCACGACGACATCATTCCGTGGCGTTATCCAGCTAAGCGCGAACTGCAATTTGGAGAATGGCAGC
GCAATGACATTCTTGCAGGTATCTTCGAGCCAGCCACGATCGACATTGATCTGGCTATCTTGCTGACAAA
AGCAAGAGAACATAGCGTTGCCTTGGTAGGTCCAGCGGCGGAGGAACTCTTTGATCCGGTTCCTGAACAG
GATCTATTTGAGGCGCTAAATGAAACCTTAACGCTATGGAACTCGCCGCCCGACTGGGCTGGCGATGAGC
GAAATGTAGTGCTTACGTTGTCCCGCATTTGGTACAGCGCAGTAACCGGCAAAATCGCGCCGAAGGATGT
CGCTGCCGACTGGGCAATGGAGCGCCTGCCGGCCCAGTATCAGCCCGTCATACTTGAAGCTAGACAGGCT
TATCTTGGACAAGAAGAAGATCGCTTGGCCTCGCGCGCAGATCAGTTGGAAGAATTTGTCCACTACGTGA
AAGGCGAGATCACCAAGGTAGTCGGCAAATAACCCTCGAGCCACCCATGACCAAAATCCCTTAACGTGAG
TTACGCGTCGTTCCACTGAGCGTCAGACCCCGTAGAAAAGATCAAAGGATCTTCTTGAGATCCTTTTTTT
CTGCGCGTAATCTGCTGCTTGCAAACAAAAAAACCACCGCTACCAGCGGTGGTTTGTTTGCCGGATCAAG
AGCTACCAACTCTTTTTCCGAAGGTAACTGGCTTCAGCAGAGCGCAGATACCAAATACTGTTCTTCTAGT
GTAGCCGTAGTTAGGCCACCACTTCAAGAACTCTGTAGCACCGCCTACATACCTCGCTCTGCTAATCCTG
TTACCAGTGGCTGCTGCCAGTGGCGATAAGTCGTGTCTTACCGGGTTGGACTCAAGACGATAGTTACCGG
ATAAGGCGCAGCGGTCGGGCTGAACGGGGGGTTCGTGCACACAGCCCAGCTTGGAGCGAACGACCTACAC
CGAACTGAGATACCTACAGCGTGAGCTATGAGAAAGCGCCACGCTTCCCGAAGGGAGAAAGGCGGACAGG
TATCCGGTAAGCGGCAGGGTCGGAACAGGAGAGCGCACGAGGGAGCTTCCAGGGGGAAACGCCTGGTATC
TTTATAGTCCTGTCGGGTTTCGCCACCTCTGACTTGAGCGTCGATTTTTGTGATGCTCGTCAGGGGGGCG
GAGCCTATGGAAAAACGCCAGCAACGCGGCCTTTTTACGGTTCCTGGCCTTTTGCTGGCCTTTTGCTCAC
ATGTT
